Addgene plasmid #109777: pHH0103_RANBP2_Ran-BP3
Purpose: Protein expression and purification of RANBP2_Ran-BP3
Depositing lab: Sachdev Sidhu. Depositing organization: University of Toronto. Publication: Large-scale survey and database of high affinity ligands for peptide recognition modules. Teyra J, Kelil A, Jain S, Helmy M, Jajodia R, Hooda Y, Gu J, D'Cruz AA, Nicholson SE, Min J, Sudol M, Kim PM, Bader GD, Sidhu SS. Mol Syst Biol. 2020 Dec;16(12):e9310. doi: 10.15252/msb.20199310. PubMed 33438817.
Backbone
  Vector backbone: pHH0103
  Vector type: Bacterial Expression
Growth in bacteria
  Bacterial resistance: Ampicillin, 100 μg/mL
  Growth temperature: 37°C
  Growth strain: DH5alpha
  Copy number: Low Copy
Gene/Insert
  Gene/Insert name: RANBP2_Ran-BP3
  Species: H. sapiens (human)
  Entrez Gene: RANBP2 (a.k.a. ADANE, ANE1, IIAE3, NUP358, TRP1, TRP2)
  Cloning method: Restriction Enzyme; 5′ cloning site Sfi1 (unknown if destroyed); 3′ cloning site Not1 (unknown if destroyed)
Terms and licenses: Academic/Nonprofit Terms; Industry Terms: Not Available to Industry
How to cite: pHH0103_RANBP2_Ran-BP3 was a gift from Sachdev Sidhu (Addgene plasmid # 109777 ; http://n2t.net/addgene:109777 ; RRID:Addgene_109777)
