[The description below was written by a language model from this plasmid's Addgene catalogue record and pLannotate feature annotations shown in this document.]
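Description:
pHH0103_RANBP2_Ran-BP3 is a bacterial expression plasmid of about 7.1 kb, built on the pHH0103 backbone, for producing and purifying the third Ran-binding domain of human RANBP2 (also known as NUP358) in E. coli. The expression cassette is driven by the hybrid tac promoter followed by a lac operator. The plasmid carries its own lacI gene under the lacIq promoter, so transcription is kept repressed until induced with IPTG. The open reading frame begins with a 6xHis tag, continues through Schistosoma japonicum glutathione S-transferase, and ends with the roughly 400 bp domain insert, which was cloned between SfiI and NotI sites. The product is therefore a His-GST fusion that can be purified by either tag. The automated annotation labels the insert as a RANBP1 fragment. This most likely reflects homology among Ran-binding domains rather than a different insert, since the catalogue entry identifies it as RANBP2.

An fd phage terminator lies immediately downstream of the insert. It is followed by two fragments of M13 gene III, remnants that suggest the backbone descends from a phage-display phagemid, although the record does not say this. Propagation relies on a ColE1/pBR322-type origin with the bom region. The rop gene appears only as fragments interrupted by an f1 origin, and the repository lists the plasmid as low copy. Selection is by ampicillin through β-lactamase, and only small vestiges of the tetracycline resistance gene and its promoter remain. The plasmid belongs to a large collection of peptide recognition modules expressed as purified domains for surveying high-affinity peptide ligands.
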