Features (pLannotate 1.2.2; 21 found; start..end, strand, type, name):
      1..29      +  promoter       tac promoter: strong E. coli promoter; hybrid between the trp and lac UV5 promoters
     37..53      +  protein_bind   lac operator: The lac repressor binds to the lac operator to inhibit transcription in E. coli. This inhibition can be relieved by adding lactose or isopropyl-β-D-thiogalactopyranoside (IPTG). lac repressor encoded by lacI
    138..155     +  CDS            6xHis: 6xHis affinity tag
    171..824     +  CDS            GST26_SCHJA: Experimental evidence at protein level: Swiss-Prot protein existence level 1. GST isoenzymes appear to play a central role in the parasite detoxification system. Other functions are also suspected including a role in increasing the solubility of haematin in the parasite gut. From Schistosoma japonicum (Blood fluke).
    897..1295    +  CDS            RANBP1 (fragment): RANG_HUMAN - Experimental evidence at protein level: Swiss-Prot protein existence level 1. Plays a role in RAN-dependent nucleocytoplasmic transport. Alleviates the TNPO1-dependent inhibition of RAN GTPase activity and mediates the dissociation of RAN from proteins involved in transport into the nucleus (By similarity). Induces a conformation change in the complex formed by XPO1 and RAN that triggers the release of the nuclear export signal of cargo proteins (PubMed:20485264). Promotes the disassembly of the complex formed by RAN and importin beta. Promotes dissociation of RAN from a complex w
   1302..1349    +  terminator     fd terminator (sequence withheld): central terminator from bacteriophage fd (Otsuka and Kunisawa, 1982)
   1354..1566    +  CDS            M13 gene III (fragment) (sequence partly withheld): pIII; III; minor coat protein
   1581..2051    +  CDS            M13 gene III (fragment) (sequence partly withheld): pIII; III; minor coat protein
   2073..2143    +  CDS            TcR (fragment): tetracycline efflux protein; tet; confers resistance to tetracycline
   2385..2765    -  CDS            YPB1_ECOLX: Protein predicted: Swiss-Prot protein existence level 4. From Escherichia coli.
   2782..2933    +  CDS            rop (fragment): Rop protein, which maintains plasmids at low copy number; rop
   2969..3397    -  rep_origin     f1 ori (sequence partly withheld): f1 bacteriophage origin of replication; arrow indicates direction of (+) strand synthesis
   3406..3445    +  CDS            rop (fragment): Rop protein, which maintains plasmids at low copy number; rop
   3547..3687    +  misc_feature   bom: basis of mobility region from pBR322
   3873..4460    -  rep_origin     ori: high-copy-number ColE1/pMB1/pBR322/pUC origin of replication
   4631..5491    -  CDS            AmpR: β-lactamase; bla; confers resistance to ampicillin, carbenicillin, and related antibiotics
   5492..5596    -  promoter       AmpR promoter: bla
   5705..5782    +  promoter       lacIq promoter: lacI (mutant); In the lacIq allele, a single base change in the promoter boosts expression of the lacI gene about 10-fold.
   5783..6865    +  CDS            lacI: lac repressor; lacI; The lac repressor binds to the lac operator to inhibit transcription in E. coli. This inhibition can be relieved by adding lactose or isopropyl-β-D-thiogalactopyranoside (IPTG).
   6878..6899    +  protein_bind   CAP binding site: CAP binding activates transcription in the presence of cAMP. E. coli catabolite activator protein
   6918..6935    +  promoter       tet promoter (fragment): E. coli promoter for tetracycline efflux protein gene
>Addgene plasmid #109777 | pHH0103_RANBP2_Ran-BP3 | addgene full sequence | sequence record 213466 | Addgene NGS Result
TTGACAATTAATCATCGGCTCGTATAATGTGTGGAATTGTGAGCGGATAACAATTTCACACAGGAAACAG
CCAGTCCGTTTAGGTGTTTTCACGAGCACTTCACCAACAAGGACCATAGATTATGAAAATCGAAGAACAC
CATCACCATCACCATTCCAGCGGTAAGCTTATGTCCCCTATACTAGGTTATTGGAAAATTAAGGGCCTTG
TGCAACCCACTCGACTTCTTTTGGAATATCTTGAAGAAAAATATGAAGAGCATTTGTATGAGCGCGATGA
AGGTGATAAATGGCGAAACAAAAAGTTTGAATTGGGTTTGGAGTTTCCCAATCTTCCTTATTATATTGAT
GGTGATGTTAAATTAACACAGTCTATGGCCATCATACGTTATATAGCTGACAAGCACAACATGTTGGGTG
GTTGTCCAAAAGAGCGTGCAGAGATTTCAATGCTTGAAGGAGCGGTTTTGGATATTAGATACGGTGTTTC
GAGAATTGCATATAGTAAAGACTTTGAAACTCTCAAAGTTGATTTTCTTAGCAAGCTACCTGAAATGCTG
AAAATGTTCGAAGATCGTTTATGTCATAAAACATATTTAAATGGTGATCATGTAACCCATCCTGACTTCA
TGTTGTATGACGCTCTTGATGTTGTTTTATACATGGACCCAATGTGCCTGGATGCGTTCCCAAAATTAGT
TTGTTTTAAAAAACGTATTGAAGCTATCCCACAAATTGATAAGTACTTGAAATCCAGCAAGTATATAGCA
TGGCCTTTGCAGGGCTGGCAAGCCACGTTTGGTGGTGGCGACCATCCTCCAAAATCGGATCTGGAAGTTC
TGTTCCAGGGGCCCCTGTCCAGCGGTCTGGTTCCGCGTGGTTCCGGTACCGCGGCCCAGCCGGCCAAAAG
CGGTGAAGAAGACGAAGAAATCCTGTTCAAAGAACGTGCGAAGCTGTACCGTTGGGATCGCGATGTCTCT
CAGTGGAAAGAACGCGGTGTGGGCGATATCAAAATTCTGTGGCATACTATGAAAAACTACTATCGCATCC
TGATGCGTCGTGACCAAGTATTCAAAGTGTGCGCCAACCACGTTATTACGAAAACCATGGAGCTGAAACC
GCTGAACGTTTCTAACAATGCGCTGGTATGGACTGCATCCGACTACGCAGATGGCGAGGCTAAGGTGGAA
CAGCTGGCGGTTCGTTTCAAAACCAAGGAGGTTGCTGACTGCTTTAAAAAAACCTTCGAAGAATGTCAGC
AGAACCTGATGAAACTGCAGAAAGGTGCGGCCGCATA
[142 nt withheld, positions 1298-1439]
C
[98 nt withheld, positions 1441-1538]
AGTTTGTACTGGTGACGAAACTCAGTGTCTAGCTAGAGTGGC
[149 nt withheld, positions 1581-1729]
T
[41 nt withheld, positions 1731-1771]
T
[62 nt withheld, positions 1773-1834]
A
[35 nt withheld, positions 1836-1870]
CCTCCCTCAATCGGTTGAATGTCGCCCTTTTGTCTTTGGCGCTGGTAAACCATATGAA
[86 nt withheld, positions 1929-2014]
T
[54 nt withheld, positions 2016-2069]
CTAGCGCCGCCCTATACCTTGTCTGCCTCCCCGCGTTGCGTCGCGGTGCATGGAGCCGGGCCACCTCGAC
CTGAATGGAAGCCGGCGGCACCTCGCTAACGGATTCACCACTCCAAGAATTGGAGCCAATCAATTCTTGC
GGAGAACTGTGAATGCGCAAACCAACCCTTGGCAGAACATATCCATCGCGTCCGCCATCTCCAGCAGCCG
CACGCGGCGCATCTCGGGCAGCGTTGGGTCCTGGCCACGGGTGCGCATGATCGTGCTCCTGTCGTTGAGG
ACCCGGCTAGGCTGGCGGGGTTGCCTTACTGGTTAGCAGAATGAATCACCGATACGCGAGCGAACGTGAA
GCGACTGCTGCTGCAAAACGTCTGCGACCTGAGCAACAACATGAATGGTCTTCGGTTTCCGTGTTTCGTA
AAGTCTGGAAACGCGGAAGTCAGCGCCCTGCACCATTATGTTCCGGATCTGCATCGCAGGATGCTGCTGG
CTACCCTGTGGAACACCTACATCTGTATTAACGAAGCGCTGGCATTGACCCTGAGTGATTTTTCTCTGGT
CCCGCCGCATCCATACCGCCAGTTGTTTACCCTCACAACGTTCCAGTAACCGGGCATGTTCATCATCAGT
AACCCGTATCGTGAGCATCCTCTCTCGTTTCATCGGTATCATTACCCCCATGAACAGAAATCCCCCTTAC
ACGGAGGCATCAGTGACCAAACAGGAAAAAACCGCCCTTAACATGGCCCGCTTTATCAGAAGCCAGACAT
TAACGCTTCTGGAGAAACTCAACGAGCTGGACGCGGATGAACAGGCAGACATCTGTGAATCGCTTCACGA
CCACGCTGATGAGCTTTACCGCAGGATCCGCGAAATTGTAAGCGTTAATATTTTGTTAAAATTCGCGTTA
AATTTTTGTTAAATCAGCTCATTTTTTAACCAATAGGCCGAAATCGGCAAAATCCCTTATAAATCAAAAG
AATAGACCGAGATAGGGT
[37 nt withheld, positions 3068-3104]
AAAGAACGTGGACTCCAACGTCAAAGG
[49 nt withheld, positions 3132-3180]
T
[91 nt withheld, positions 3182-3272]
G
[124 nt withheld, positions 3274-3397]
CGCGGATCCTGCCTCGCGCGTTTCGGTGATGACGGTGAAAACCTCTGACACATGCAGCTCCCGGAGACGG
TCACAGCTTGTCTGTAAGCGGATGCCGGGAGCAGACAAGCCCGTCAGGGCGCGTCAGCGGGTGTTGGCGG
GTGTCGGGGCGCAGCCATGACCCAGTCACGTAGCGATAGCGGAGTGTATACTGGCTTAACTATGCGGCAT
CAGAGCAGATTGTACTGAGAGTGCACCATATGCGGTGTGAAATACCGCACAGATGCGTAAGGAGAAAATA
CCGCATCAGGCGCTCTTCCGCTTCCTCGCTCACTGACTCGCTGCGCTCGGTCGTTCGGCTGCGGCGAGCG
GTATCAGCTCACTCAAAGGCGGTAATACGGTTATCCACAGAATCAGGGGATAACGCAGGAAAGAACATGT
GAGCAAAAGGCCAGCAAAAGGCCAGGAACCGTAAAAAGGCCGCGTTGCTGGCGTTTTTCCATAGGCTCCG
CCCCCCTGACGAGCATCACAAAAATCGACGCTCAAGTCAGAGGTGGCGAAACCCGACAGGACTATAAAGA
TACCAGGGTTTCCCCCTGGAAGCTCCCTCGTGCGCTCTCCTGTTCCGACCCTGCCGCTTACCGGATACCT
GTCCGCCTTTCTCCCTTCGGGAAGCGTGGCGCTTTCTCATAGCTCACGCTGTAGGTATCTCAGTTCGGTG
TAGGTCGTTCGCTCCAAGCTGGGCTGTGTGCACGAACCCCCCGTTCAGCCCGACCGCTGCGCCTTATCCG
GTAACTATCGTCTTGAGTCCAACCCGGTAAGACACGACTTATCGCCACTGGCAGCAGCCACTGGTAACAG
GATTAGCAGAGCGAGGTATGTAGGCGGTGCTACAGAGTTCTTGAAGTGGTGGCCTAACTACGGCTACACT
AGAAGGACAGTATTTGGTATCTGCGCTCTGCTGAAGCCAGTTACCTTCGGAAAAAGAGTTGGTAGCTCTT
GATCCGGCAAACAAACCACCGCTGGTAGCGGTGGTTTTTTTGTTTGCAAGCAGCAGATTACGCGCAGAAA
AAAAGGATCTCAAGAAGATCCTTTGATCTTTTCTACGGGGTCTGACGCTCAGTGGAACGAAAACTCACGT
TAAGGGATTTTGGTCATGAGATTATCAAAAAGGATCTTCACCTAGATCCTTTTAAATTAAAAATGAAGTT
TTAAATCAATCTAAAGTATATATGAGTAAACTTGGTCTGACAGTTACCAATGCTTAATCAGTGAGGCACC
TATCTCAGCGATCTGTCTATTTCGTTCATCCATAGTTGCCTGACTCCCCGTCGTGTAGATAACTACGATA
CGGGAGGGCTTACCATCTGGCCCCAGTGCTGCAATGATACCGCGAGACCCACGCTCACCGGCTCCAGATT
TATCAGCAATAAACCAGCCAGCCGGAAGGGCCGAGCGCAGAAGTGGTCCTGCAACTTTATCCGCCTCCAT
CCAGTCTATTAATTGTTGCCGGGAAGCTAGAGTAAGTAGTTCGCCAGTTAATAGTTTGCGCAACGTTGTT
GCCATTGCTGCAGGCATCGTGGTGTCACGCTCGTCGTTTGGTATGGCTTCATTCAGCTCCGGTTCCCAAC
GATCAAGGCGAGTTACATGATCCCCCATGTTGTGCAAAAAAGCGGTTAGCTCCTTCGGTCCTCCGATCGT
TGTCAGAAGTAAGTTGGCCGCAGTGTTATCACTCATGGTTATGGCAGCACTGCATAATTCTCTTACTGTC
ATGCCATCCGTAAGATGCTTTTCTGTGACTGGTGAGTACTCAACCAAGTCATTCTGAGAATAGTGTATGC
GGCGACCGAGTTGCTCTTGCCCGGCGTCAACACGGGATAATACCGCGCCACATAGCAGAACTTTAAAAGT
GCTCATCATTGGAAAACGTTCTTCGGGGCGAAAACTCTCAAGGATCTTACCGCTGTTGAGATCCAGTTCG
ATGTAACCCACTCGTGCACCCAACTGATCTTCAGCATCTTTTACTTTCACCAGCGTTTCTGGGTGAGCAA
AAACAGGAAGGCAAAATGCCGCAAAAAAGGGAATAAGGGCGACACGGAAATGTTGAATACTCATACTCTT
CCTTTTTCAATATTATTGAAGCATTTATCAGGGTTATTGTCTCATGAGCGGATACATATTTGAATGTATT
TAGAAAAATAAACAAATAGGGGTTCCGCGCACATTTCCCCGAAAAGTGCCACCTGACGTCTAAGAAACCA
TTATTATCATGACATTAACCTATAAAAATAGGCGTATCACGAGGCCCTTTCGTCTTCAAGAATTCCCGAC
ACCATCGAATGGTGCAAAACCTTTCGCGGTATGGCATGATAGCGCCCGGAAGAGAGTCAATTCAGGGTGG
TGAATGTGAAACCAGTAACGTTATACGATGTCGCAGAGTATGCCGGTGTCTCTTATCAGACCGTTTCCCG
CGTGGTGAACCAGGCCAGCCACGTTTCTGCGAAAACGCGGGAAAAAGTGGAAGCGGCGATGGCGGAGCTG
AATTACATTCCCAACCGCGTGGCACAACAACTGGCGGGCAAACAGTCGTTGCTGATTGGCGTTGCCACCT
CCAGTCTGGCCCTGCACGCGCCGTCGCAAATTGTCGCGGCGATTAAATCTCGCGCCGATCAACTGGGTGC
CAGCGTGGTGGTGTCGATGGTAGAACGAAGCGGCGTCGAAGCCTGTAAAGCGGCGGTGCACAATCTTCTC
GCGCAACGCGTCAGTGGGCTGATCATTAACTATCCGCTGGATGACCAGGATGCCATTGCTGTGGAAGCTG
CCTGCACTAATGTTCCGGCGTTATTTCTTGATGTCTCTGACCAGACACCCATCAACAGTATTATTTTCTC
CCATGAAGACGGTACGCGACTGGGCGTGGAGCATCTGGTCGCATTGGGTCACCAGCAAATCGCGCTGTTA
GCGGGCCCATTAAGTTCTGTCTCGGCGCGTCTGCGTCTGGCTGGCTGGCATAAATATCTCACTCGCAATC
AAATTCAGCCGATAGCGGAACGGGAAGGCGACTGGAGTGCCATGTCCGGTTTTCAACAAACCATGCAAAT
GCTGAATGAGGGCATCGTTCCCACTGCGATGCTGGTTGCCAACGATCAGATGGCGCTGGGCGCAATGCGC
GCCATTACCGAGTCCGGGCTGCGCGTTGGTGCGGATATCTCGGTAGTGGGATACGACGATACCGAAGACA
GCTCATGTTATATCCCGCCGTTAACCACCATCAAACAGGATTTTCGCCTGCTGGGGCAAACCAGCGTGGA
CCGCTTGCTGCAACTCTCTCAGGGCCAGGCGGTGAAGGGCAATCAGCTGTTGCCCGTCTCACTGGTGAAA
AGAAAAACCACCCTGGCGCCCAATACGCAAACCGCCTCTCCCCGCGCGTTGGCCGATTCATTAATGCAGC
TGGCACGACAGGTTTCCCGACTGGAAAGCGGGCAGTGAGCGCAACGCAATTAATGTAAGTTAGCTCACTC
ATTAGGCACAATTCTCATGTTTGACAGCTTATCATCGACTGCACGGTGCACCAATGCTTCTGGCGTCAGG
CAGCCATCGGAAGCTGTGGTATGGCTGTGCAGGTCGTAAATCACTGCATAATTCGTGTCGCTCAAGGCGC
ACTCCCGTTCTGGATAATGTTTTTTGCGCCGACATCATAACGGTTCTGGCAAATATTCTGAAATGAGCTG
