>Addgene plasmid #109777 | pHH0103_RANBP2_Ran-BP3 | depositor partial sequence | sequence record 206729 | pHH0103_RANBP2_Ran-BP3 sequence 402 bps
GGCCCAGCCGGCCAAAAGCGGTGAAGAAGACGAAGAAATCCTGTTCAAAGAACGTGCGAAGCTGTACCGT
TGGGATCGCGATGTCTCTCAGTGGAAAGAACGCGGTGTGGGCGATATCAAAATTCTGTGGCATACTATGA
AAAACTACTATCGCATCCTGATGCGTCGTGACCAAGTATTCAAAGTGTGCGCCAACCACGTTATTACGAA
AACCATGGAGCTGAAACCGCTGAACGTTTCTAACAATGCGCTGGTATGGACTGCATCCGACTACGCAGAT
GGCGAGGCTAAGGTGGAACAGCTGGCGGTTCGTTTCAAAACCAAGGAGGTTGCTGACTGCTTTAAAAAAA
CCTTCGAAGAATGTCAGCAGAACCTGATGAAACTGCAGAAAGGTGCGGCCGC
